>Addgene plasmid #65207 | p189 | addgene full sequence | sequence record 490957 | Addgene Long Read Sequencing Result
ATAGTAATCAATTACGGGGTCATTAGTTCATAGCCCATATATGGAGTTCCGCGTTACATAACTTACGGTA
AATGGCCCGCCTGGCTGACCGCCCAACGACCCCCGCCCATTGACGTCAATAATGACGTATGTTCCCATAG
TAACGCCAATAGGGACTTTCCATTGACGTCAATGGGTGGAGTATTTACGGTAAACTGCCCACTTGGCAGT
ACATCAAGTGTATCATATGCCAAGTACGCCCCCTATTGACGTCAATGACGGTAAATGGCCCGCCTGGCAT
TATGCCCAGTACATGACCTTATGGGACTTTCCTACTTGGCAGTACATCTACGTATTAGTCATCGCTATTA
CCATGGTGATGCGGTTTTGGCAGTACATCAATGGGCGTGGATAGCGGTTTGACTCACGGGGATTTCCAAG
TCTCCACCCCATTGACGTCAATGGGAGTTTGTTTTGGCACCAAAATCAACGGGACTTTCCAAAATGTCGT
AACAACTCCGCCCCATTGACGCAAATGGGCGGTAGGCGTGTACGGTGGGAGGTCTATATAAGCAGAGCTG
GTTTAGTGAACCGTCAGATCCGCTAGCGCTACCGGACTCAGATCTCGAGCTCAAGCTTCGAATTCTGCAG
TCGACGGTACCGCGGGCCCGGGATATCCCGGTCGCCACCATGGTGAGCAATCGCGAGGAGCTGTTCACCG
GGGTGGTGCCCATCCTGGTCGAGCTGGACGGCGACGTAAACGGCCACAAGTTCAGCGTGTCCGGCGAGGG
CGAGGGCGATGCCACCTACGGCAAGCTGACCCTGAAGTTCATCTGCACCACCGGCAAGCTGCCCGTGCCC
TAGCCCACCCTCGTGACCACCCTGACCTACGGCGTGCAGTGCTTCAGCCGCTACCCCGACCACATGAAGC
AGCACGACTTCTTCAAGTCCGCCATGCCCGAAGGCTACGTCCAGGAGCGCACCATCTTCTTCAAGGACGA
CGGCAACTACAAGACCCGCGCCGAGGTGAAGTTCGAGGGCGACACCCTGGTGAACCGCATCGAGCTGAAG
GGCATCGACTTCAAGGAGGACGGCAACATCCTGGGGCACAAGCTGGAGTACAACTACAACAGCCACAACG
TCTATATCATGGCCGACAAGCAGAAGAACGGCATCAAGGTGAACTTCAAGATCCGCCACAACATCGAGGA
CGGCAGCGTGCAGCTCGCCGACCACTACCAGCAGAACACCCCCATCGGCGACGGCCCCGTGCTGCTGCCC
GACAACCACTACCTGAGCACCCAGTCCGCCCTGAGCAAAGACCCCAACGAGAAGCGCGATCACATGGTCC
TGCTGGAGTTCGTGACCGCCGCCGGGATCACTCTCGGCATGGACGAGCTGTACAAGTAAAGCGGCCGCGA
CTCTAGATCATAATCAGCCATACCACATTTGTAGAGGTTTTACTTGCTTTAAAAAACCTCCCACACCTCC
CCCTGAACCTGAAACATAAAATGAATGCAATTGTTGTTGTTAACTTGTTTATTGCAGCTTATAATGGTTA
CAAATAAAGCAATAGCATCACAAATTTCACAAATAAAGCATTTTTTTCACTGCATTCTAGTTGTGGTTTG
TCCAAACTCATCAATGTATCATCCCGCGGCCATGGCGGCCGGGAGCATGCGACGTCGGGCCCAATTCGCC
CTATAGTGAGTCGTATTACAATTCACTGGCCGTCGTTTTACAACGTCGTGACTGGGAAAACCCTGGCGTT
ACCCAACTTAATCGCCTTGCAGCACATCCCCCTTTCGCCAGCTGGCGTAATAGCGAAGAGGCCCGCACCG
ATCGCCCTTCCCAACAGTTGCGCAGCCTGAATGGCGAATGG
[124 nt withheld, positions 1862-1985]
C
[91 nt withheld, positions 1987-2077]
A
[49 nt withheld, positions 2079-2127]
CCTTTGACGTTGGAGTCCACGTTCTTT
[37 nt withheld, positions 2155-2191]
ACCCTATCTCGGTCTATTCTTTTGATTTATAAGGGATTTTGCCGATTTCGGCCTATTGGTTAAAAAATGA
GCTGATTTAACAAAAATTTAACGCGAATTTTAACAAAATATTAACGCTTACAATTTCCTGATGCGGTATT
TTCTCCTTACGCATCTGTGCGGTATTTCACACCGCATCAGGTGGCACTTTTCGGGGAAATGTGCGCGGAA
CCCCTATTTGTTTATTTTTCTAAATACATTCAAATATGTATCCGCTCATGAGACAATAACCCTGATAAAT
GCTTCAATAATATTGAAAAAGGAAGAGTATGAGTATTCAACATTTCCGTGTCGCCCTTATTCCCTTTTTT
GCGGCATTTTGCCTTCCTGTTTTTGCTCACCCAGAAACGCTGGTGAAAGTAAAAGATGCTGAAGATCAGT
TGGGTGCACGAGTGGGTTACATCGAACTGGATCTCAACAGCGGTAAGATCCTTGAGAGTTTTCGCCCCGA
AGAACGTTTTCCAATGATGAGCACTTTTAAAGTTCTGCTATGTGGCGCGGTATTATCCCGTATTGACGCC
GGGCAAGAGCAACTCGGTCGCCGCATACACTATTCTCAGAATGACTTGGTTGAGTACTCACCAGTCACAG
AAAAGCATCTTACGGATGGCATGACAGTAAGAGAATTATGCAGTGCTGCCATAACCATGAGTGATAACAC
TGCGGCCAACTTACTTCTGACAACGATCGGAGGACCGAAGGAGCTAACCGCTTTTTTGCACAACATGGGG
GATCATGTAACTCGCCTTGATCGTTGGGAACCGGAGCTGAATGAAGCCATACCAAACGACGAGCGTGACA
CCACGATGCCTGTAGCAATGGCAACAACGTTGCGCAAACTATTAACTGGCGAACTACTTACTCTAGCTTC
CCGGCAACAATTAATAGACTGGATGGAGGCGGATAAAGTTGCAGGACCACTTCTGCGCTCGGCCCTTCCG
GCTGGCTGGTTTATTGCTGATAAATCTGGAGCCGGTGAGCGTGGGTCTCGCGGTATCATTGCAGCACTGG
GGCCAGATGGTAAGCCCTCCCGTATCGTAGTTATCTACACGACGGGGAGTCAGGCAACTATGGATGAACG
AAATAGACAGATCGCTGAGATAGGTGCCTCACTGATTAAGCATTGGTAACTGTCAGACCAAGTTTACTCA
TATATACTTTAGATTGATTTAAAACTTCATTTTTAATTTAAAAGGATCTAGGTGAAGATCCTTTTTGATA
ATCTCATGACCAAAATCCCTTAACGTGAGTTTTCGTTCCACTGAGCGTCAGACCCCGTAGAAAAGATCAA
AGGATCTTCTTGAGATCCTTTTTTTCTGCGCGTAATCTGCTGCTTGCAAACAAAAAAACCACCGCTACCA
GCGGTGGTTTGTTTGCCGGATCAAGAGCTACCAACTCTTTTTCCGAAGGTAACTGGCTTCAGCAGAGCGC
AGATACCAAATACTGTTCTTCTAGTGTAGCCGTAGTTAGGCCACCACTTCAAGAACTCTGTAGCACCGCC
TACATACCTCGCTCTGCTAATCCTGTTACCAGTGGCTGCTGCCAGTGGCGATAAGTCGTGTCTTACCGGG
TTGGACTCAAGACGATAGTTACCGGATAAGGCGCAGCGGTCGGGCTGAACGGGGGGTTCGTGCACACAGC
CCAGCTTGGAGCGAACGACCTACACCGAACTGAGATACCTACAGCGTGAGCTATGAGAAAGCGCCACGCT
TCCCGAAGGGAGAAAGGCGGACAGGTATCCGGTAAGCGGCAGGGTCGGAACAGGAGAGCGCACGAGGGAG
CTTCCAGGGGGAAACGCCTGGTATCTTTATAGTCCTGTCGGGTTTCGCCACCTCTGACTTGAGCGTCGAT
TTTTGTGATGCTCGTCAGGGGGGCGGAGCCTATGGAAAAACGCCAGCAACGCGGCCTTTTTACGGTTCCT
GGCCTTTTGCTGGCCTTTTGCTCACATGTTCTTTCCTGCGTTATCCCCTGATTCTGTGGATAACCGTATT
ACCGCCTTTGAGTGAGCTGATACCGCTCGCCGCAGCCGAACGACCGAGCGCAGCGAGTCAGTGAGCGAGG
AAGCGGAAGAGCGCCCAATACGCAAACCGCCTCTCCCCGCGCGTTGGCCGATTCATTAATGCAGCTGGCA
CGACAGGTTTCCCGACTGGAAAGCGGGCAGTGAGCGCAACGCAATTAATGTGAGTTAGCTCACTCATTAG
GCACCCCAGGCTTTACACTTTATGCTTCCGGCTCGTATGTTGTGTGGAATTGTGAGCGGATAACAATTTC
ACACAGGAAACAGCTATGACCATGATTACGCCAAGCTATTTAGGTGACACTATAGAATACTCAAGCTATG
CATCCAACGCGTTGGGAGCTCTCGCATA
Features (pLannotate 1.2.2; 18 found; start..end, strand, type, name):
     52..355     +  enhancer       CMV enhancer: human cytomegalovirus immediate early enhancer
    356..559     +  promoter       CMV promoter: human cytomegalovirus (CMV) immediate early promoter
    582..654     +  misc_feature   MCS (fragment): multiple cloning site
    670..1389    +  CDS            EGFP: the original enhanced GFP (Yang et al., 1996) mammalian codon-optimized
   1406..1489    +  CDS            large T antigen (fragment): large T antigen from SV40 (simian virus 40)
   1512..1593    +  polyA_signal   SV40 poly(A) signal: SV40 polyadenylation signal
   1680..1698    -  promoter       T7 promoter: promoter for bacteriophage T7 RNA polymerase
   1701..1858    +  CDS            lacZα (fragment): LacZα fragment of β-galactosidase; lacZ fragment
   1862..2290    +  rep_origin     f1 ori (sequence partly withheld): f1 bacteriophage origin of replication; arrow indicates direction of (+) strand synthesis
   2318..2368    -  misc_feature   bom (fragment): basis of mobility region from pBR322
   2395..2499    +  promoter       AmpR promoter: bla
   2500..3360    +  CDS            AmpR: β-lactamase; bla; confers resistance to ampicillin, carbenicillin, and related antibiotics
   3531..4119    +  rep_origin     ori: high-copy-number ColE1/pMB1/pBR322/pUC origin of replication
   4302..4394    +  CDS            lacI (fragment): lac repressor; lacI; The lac repressor binds to the lac operator to inhibit transcription in E. coli. This inhibition can be relieved by adding lactose or isopropyl-β-D-thiogalactopyranoside (IPTG).
   4407..4428    +  protein_bind   CAP binding site: CAP binding activates transcription in the presence of cAMP. E. coli catabolite activator protein
   4443..4473    +  promoter       lac promoter: promoter for the E. coli lac operon
   4481..4497    +  protein_bind   lac operator: The lac repressor binds to the lac operator to inhibit transcription in E. coli. This inhibition can be relieved by adding lactose or isopropyl-β-D-thiogalactopyranoside (IPTG). lac repressor encoded by lacI
   4539..4557    +  promoter       SP6 promoter: promoter for bacteriophage SP6 RNA polymerase
