[The description below was written by a language model from this plasmid's Addgene catalogue record and pLannotate feature annotations shown in this document.]
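Description:
p189 is a small, high-copy plasmid built on the Promega pGEM5Z(+) phagemid backbone, carrying a mutant EGFP expression cassette for mammalian cells. It is propagated in E. coli through a ColE1/pUC-type origin and selected with ampicillin via the β-lactamase gene. The backbone also provides an f1 bacteriophage origin, which allows single-stranded DNA to be rescued, together with remnants of the lac promoter/operator and lacZα region and flanking SP6 and T7 promoters. The catalogue entry lists neomycin/G418 as a mammalian selectable marker, but no neomycin resistance gene appears in the feature table of the sequenced plasmid, so this field is not supported by the annotation. The sequenced length of 4,599 nt is close to the stated total of about 4.6 kb.

The insert, cloned between NdeI and EcoRV sites, consists of the human cytomegalovirus immediate early enhancer and promoter, a fragment of a multiple cloning site, the codon-optimised EGFP coding sequence and an SV40 polyadenylation signal. Relative to its parent, pGEM5Z(+)-EGFP (p111), p189 has a single-base change converting the tryptophan codon at position 58 (TGG) into a premature TAG stop codon, so it should not yield full-length EGFP.

The plasmid is intended to be paired with p111 to prepare a heteroduplex EGFP plasmid with a defined mismatch at that position. Introduced into cells, such a substrate serves as an in vivo mismatch repair activity assay, presumably with EGFP fluorescence as the readout. The depositor advises consulting the corrigendum to the original publication before using the plasmid.
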