Addgene plasmid #65207: p189
Purpose: Mutant EGFP expression plasmid for the creation of a heteroduplex DNA repair assay plasmid with pGEM5Z(+)-EGFP (p111). *Please see notes in comments section.
Depositing lab: LuZhe Sun. Depositing organization: University of Texas Health Science Center at San Antonio. Publication: Preparation of heteroduplex enhanced green fluorescent protein plasmid for in vivo mismatch repair activity assay. Zhou B, Huang C, Yang J, Lu J, Dong Q, Sun LZ. Anal Biochem. 2009 May 1;388(1):167-9. doi: 10.1016/j.ab.2009.02.020. Epub 2009 Feb 25. PubMed 19248754.
Backbone
  Vector backbone: pGEM5Z(+)
  Backbone manufacturer: Promega
  Backbone size w/o insert (bp): 3001
  Total vector size (bp): 4604
  Vector type: Mammalian Expression, Bacterial Expression
  Selectable markers: Neomycin (select with G418)
Growth in bacteria
  Bacterial resistance: Ampicillin, 100 μg/mL
  Growth temperature: 37°C
  Growth strain: DH5alpha
  Copy number: High Copy
Gene/Insert
  Gene/Insert name: EGFP
  Species: Aequorea victoria
  Insert size (bp): 1632
  Mutation: Premature stop codon added to pGEM5Z(+)-EGFP (TGG(58)-->TAG)
  Promoter: CMV
  Cloning method: Restriction Enzyme; 5′ cloning site NdeI (unknown if destroyed); 3′ cloning site EcoRV (unknown if destroyed)
  Sequencing primers: 5′ SP6; 3′ T7
Terms and licenses: Academic/Nonprofit Terms; Industry Terms: Not Available to Industry
Depositor comments: To be used in conjunction with pGEM5Z(+)-EGFP (p111): www.addgene.org/65206. See corrigendum/erratum for original publication (https://doi.org/10.1016/j.ab.2009.10.024) before performing experiments with this plasmid.
How to cite: p189 was a gift from LuZhe Sun (Addgene plasmid # 65207 ; http://n2t.net/addgene:65207 ; RRID:Addgene_65207)
