>Addgene plasmid #65207 | p189 | addgene partial sequence | sequence record 112755 | SP6 5'-ATTTAGGTGACACTATAG-3'
GGAGCTCTCGCATAATAGTAATCAATTACGGGGTCATTAGTTCATAGCCCATATATGGAGTTCCGCGTTA
CATAACTTACGGTAAATGGCCCGCCTGGCTGACCGCCCAACGACCCCCGCCCATTGACGTCAATAATGAC
GTATGTTCCCATAGTAACGCCAATAGGGACTTTCCATTGACGTCAATGGGTGGAGTATTTACGGTAAACT
GCCCACTTGGCAGTACATCAAGTGTATCATATGCCAAGTACGCCCCCTATTGACGTCAATGACGGTAAAT
GGCCCGCCTGGCATTATGCCCAGTACATGACCTTATGGGACTTTCCTACTTGGCAGTACATCTACGTATT
AGTCATCGCTATTACCATGGTGATGCGGTTTTGGCAGTACATCAATGGGCGTGGATAGCGGTTTGACTCA
CGGGGATTTCCAAGTCTCCACCCCATTGACGTCAATGGGAGTTTGTTTTGGCACCAAAATCAACGGGACT
TTCCAAAATGTCGTAACAACTCCGCCCCATTGACGCAAATGGGCGGTAGGCGTGTACGGTGGGAGGTCTA
TATAAGCAGAGCTGGTTTAGTGAACCGTCAGATCCGCTAGCGCTACCGGACTCAGATCTCGAGCTCAAGC
TTCGAATTCTGCAGTCGACGGTACCGCGGGCCCGGGATATCCCGGTCGCCACCATGGTGAGCAATCGCGA
GGAGCTGTTCACCGGGGTGGTGCCCATCCTGGTCGAGCTGGACGGCGACGTAAACGGCCACAAGTTCAGC
GTGTCCGGCGAGGGCGAGGGCGATGCCACCTACGGCAAGCTGACCCTGAAGTTCATCTGCACCACCGGCA
AGCTGCCCGTGCCCTAGCCCACCCTCGTGACCACCCTGACCTACGGCGTGCAGTGCTTCAGCCGCTACCC
