>Addgene plasmid #65207 | p189 | addgene partial sequence | sequence record 112823 | T7 5'-TAATACGACTCACTATAGGG-3'
GCCGCGGGATGATACATTGATGAGTTTGGACAAACCACAACTAGAATGCAGTGAAAAAAATGCTTTATTT
GTGAAATTTGTGATGCTATTGCTTTATTTGTAACCATTATAAGCTGCAATAAACAAGTTAACAACAACAA
TTGCATTCATTTTATGTTTCAGGTTCAGGGGGAGGTGTGGGAGGTTTTTTAAAGCAAGTAAAACCTCTAC
AAATGTGGTATGGCTGATTATGATCTAGAGTCGCGGCCGCTTTACTTGTACAGCTCGTCCATGCCGAGAG
TGATCCCGGCGGCGGTCACGAACTCCAGCAGGACCATGTGATCGCGCTTCTCGTTGGGGTCTTTGCTCAG
GGCGGACTGGGTGCTCAGGTAGTGGTTGTCGGGCAGCAGCACGGGGCCGTCGCCGATGGGGGTGTTCTGC
TGGTAGTGGTCGGCGAGCTGCACGCTGCCGTCCTCGATGTTGTGGCGGATCTTGAAGTTCACCTTGATGC
CGTTCTTCTGCTTGTCGGCCATGATATAGACGTTGTGGCTGTTGTAGTTGTACTCCAGCTTGTGCCCCAG
GATGTTGCCGTCCTCCTTGAAGTCGATGCCCTTCAGCTCGATGCGGTTCACCAGGGTGTCGCCCTCGAAC
TTCACCTCGGCGCGGGTCTTGTAGTTGCCGTCGTCCTTGAAGAAGATGGTGCGCTCCTGGACGTAGCCTT
CGGGCATGGCGGACTTGAAGAAGTCGTGCTGCTTCATGTGGTCGGGGTAGCGGCTGAAGCACTGCACGCC
GTAGGTCAGGGTGGTCACGAGGGTGGGCTAGGGCACGGGCAGCTTGCCGGTGGTGCAGATGAACTTCAGG
GTCAGCTTGCCGTA
