>Addgene plasmid #65207 | p189 | addgene partial sequence | sequence record 162212 | CMV-F 5'-CGCAAATGGGCGGTAGGCGTG-3'
GCAGAGCTGGTTTAGTGAACCGTCAGATCCGCTAGCGCTACCGGACTCAGATCTCGAGCTCAAGCTTCGA
ATTCTGCAGTCGACGGTACCGCGGGCCCGGGATATCCCGGTCGCCACCATGGTGAGCAATCGCGAGGAGC
TGTTCACCGGGGTGGTGCCCATCCTGGTCGAGCTGGACGGCGACGTAAACGGCCACAAGTTCAGCGTGTC
CGGCGAGGGCGAGGGCGATGCCACCTACGGCAAGCTGACCCTGAAGTTCATCTGCACCACCGGCAAGCTG
CCCGTGCCCTAGCCCACCCTCGTGACCACCCTGACCTACGGCGTGCAGTGCTTCAGCCGCTACCCCGACC
ACATGAAGCAGCACGACTTCTTCAAGTCCGCCATGCCCGAAGGCTACGTCCAGGAGCGCACCATCTTCTT
CAAGGACGACGGCAACTACAAGACCCGCGCCGAGGTGAAGTTCGAGGGCGACACCCTGGTGAACCGCATC
GAGCTGAAGGGCATCGACTTCAAGGAGGACGGCAACATCCTGGGGCACAAGCTGGAGTACAACTACAACA
GCCACAACGTCTATATCATGGCCGACAAGCAGAAGAACGGCATCAAGGTGAACTTCAAGATCCGCCACAA
CATCGAGGACGGCAGCGTGCAGCTCGCCGACCACTACCAGCAGAACACCCCCATCGGCGACGGCCCCGTG
CTGCTGCCCGACAACCACTACCTGAGCACCCAGTCCGCCCTGAGCAAAGACCCCAACGAGAAGCGCGATC
ACATGGTCCTGCTGGAGTTCGTGACCGCCGCCGGGATCACTCTCGGCATGGACGAGCTGTACAAGTAAAG
CGGCCGCGACTCTAGATCATAATCAGCCATACCACATTTGTAGAGGTTTTACTTGCTTTAAAAAACCTCC
CACACCTCCCCCTGAACCTGAAACATAAAATGAATGCAATTGTTGTTGTTAACTTGTTTATTGCAGCTTA
TAATGGTTACAAATAAAGCAATAGCATCACAA
